Addgene plasmid #147019: pnEA-NvG-DmNot1_1710-2505_N
Purpose: Bacterial Expression of DmNot1_1710-2505
Depositing lab: Elisa Izaurralde. Depositing organization: Max Planck Institute for Developmental Biology.
Backbone
  Vector backbone: Unknown
  Vector type: Bacterial Expression
Growth in bacteria
  Bacterial resistance: Ampicillin, 100 μg/mL
  Growth temperature: 37°C
  Growth strain: DH5alpha
  Copy number: Low Copy
Gene/Insert
  Gene/Insert name: DmNot1_1710-2505
  Species: D. melanogaster (fly)
  Mutation: three silent and two non silent mutations A1747T and G1999S compared to the sequence given by NCBI: NM001103772.2
  Entrez Gene: Not1 (a.k.a. Dmel_CG34407, CG1874, CG1884, CG34407, Dmel\CG34407, Dmel_CG1874, Dmel_CG1884, NOT, NOT1, anon-EST:Liang-1.29, anon-WO0118547.221, clone 1.29, not1)
  Cloning method: Unknown
Terms and licenses: Academic/Nonprofit Terms; Industry Terms: Not Available to Industry
Depositor comments: Plasmids from this collection were made available to the research community and donated after the lab closed. Please note that the sequence provided by the depositing laboratory may be theoretical/predicted or based on Sanger sequencing results. There may be discrepancies between sequencing results obtained by Addgene and the depositor sequence. If an Addgene verified sequence is not available, please contact before placing your order to request that our lab fully sequence the plasmid.
How to cite: pnEA-NvG-DmNot1_1710-2505_N was a gift from Elisa Izaurralde (Addgene plasmid # 147019 ; http://n2t.net/addgene:147019 ; RRID:Addgene_147019)
