[The description below was written by a language model from this plasmid's Addgene catalogue record and pLannotate feature annotations shown in this document.]
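Description:
pnEA-NvG-DmNot1_1710-2505_N is an 8,778 nt bacterial expression plasmid for producing a C-terminal fragment (residues 1710–2505) of Drosophila melanogaster Not1, the scaffold subunit of the CCR4-NOT deadenylase complex. The catalogue lists the backbone as unknown, but the annotated features show a pET/pBR322-style architecture. It has a ColE1/pMB1-type origin together with the bom mobility region and the rop gene, which holds copy number down and matches the "low copy" entry. Ampicillin selection is provided by bla under its own promoter. Scattered fragments of the tetracycline resistance gene and its promoter flank the expression and lacI regions. These appear to be non-functional remnants of the pBR322 parent, interrupted by the inserted cassettes.

Expression is driven by a T7 promoter with an adjacent lac operator and the strong T7 gene 10 ribosome binding site. A plasmid-borne lacI gene supplies repressor, so transcription needs a host that provides T7 RNA polymerase and is induced by IPTG. The coding region starts with Schistosoma japonicum glutathione S-transferase, followed after a short unannotated linker by the Not1 fragment, giving an N-terminal GST fusion suited to glutathione affinity purification and pulldown assays. The annotation tool labelled the insert by homology to human CNOT1, but the record specifies the fly sequence. Relative to the NCBI reference it carries three silent changes and two amino acid substitutions, A1747T and G1999S. A short match to a T7 gene 10B-derived sequence lies between the insert and the T7 terminator, and the record does not indicate whether it is translated. The depositor sequence may be theoretical or based on Sanger reads, so discrepancies are possible.
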