Features (pLannotate 1.2.2; 20 found; start..end, strand, type, name):
    104..208     +  promoter       AmpR promoter: bla
    209..1069    +  CDS            AmpR: β-lactamase; bla; confers resistance to ampicillin, carbenicillin, and related antibiotics
   1240..1828    +  rep_origin     ori: high-copy-number ColE1/pMB1/pBR322/pUC origin of replication
   2014..2156    -  misc_feature   bom: basis of mobility region from pBR322
   2258..2449    -  CDS            rop: Rop protein, which maintains plasmids at low copy number; rop
   2466..2846    +  CDS            YPB1_ECOLX: Protein predicted: Swiss-Prot protein existence level 4. From Escherichia coli.
   3088..3712    -  CDS            TcR (fragment): tetracycline efflux protein; tet; confers resistance to tetracycline
   3727..3748    -  protein_bind   CAP binding site: CAP binding activates transcription in the presence of cAMP. E. coli catabolite activator protein
   3761..4843    -  CDS            lacI: lac repressor; lacI; The lac repressor binds to the lac operator to inhibit transcription in E. coli. This inhibition can be relieved by adding lactose or isopropyl-β-D-thiogalactopyranoside (IPTG).
   4844..4921    -  promoter       lacI promoter: lacI
   4929..5208    -  CDS            TcR (fragment): tetracycline efflux protein; tet; confers resistance to tetracycline
   5230..5248    +  promoter       T7 promoter: promoter for bacteriophage T7 RNA polymerase
   5249..5273    +  protein_bind   lac operator: The lac repressor binds to the lac operator to inhibit transcription in E. coli. This inhibition can be relieved by adding lactose or isopropyl-β-D-thiogalactopyranoside (IPTG). lac repressor encoded by lacI
   5288..5310    +  RBS            RBS: efficient ribosome binding site from bacteriophage T7 gene 10 (Olins and Rangwala, 1989)
   5321..5971    +  CDS            GST: glutathione S-transferase from Schistosoma japonicum
   6037..8412    +  CDS            CNOT1 (fragment): CNOT1_HUMAN - Also known as CDC39, KIAA1007, NOT1. Experimental evidence at protein level: Swiss-Prot protein existence level 1. Scaffolding component of the CCR4-NOT complex which is one of the major cellular mRNA deadenylases and is linked to various cellular processes including bulk mRNA degradation, miRNA-mediated repression, translational repression during translational initiation and general transcription regulation. Additional complex functions may be a consequence of its influence on mRNA expression. Its scaffolding function implies its interaction with the catalytic complex module and
   8462..8511    +  CDS            SET1 (fragment): solubility-enhancement tag derived from T7 phage gene 10B
   8519..8566    +  terminator     T7 terminator: transcription terminator for bacteriophage T7 RNA polymerase
   8589..8693    -  CDS            TcR (fragment): tetracycline efflux protein; tet; confers resistance to tetracycline
   8741..8769    -  promoter       tet promoter: E. coli promoter for tetracycline efflux protein gene
>Addgene plasmid #147019 | pnEA-NvG-DmNot1_1710-2505_N | depositor full sequence | sequence record 289466 | Full Sequence
TTCTTGAAGACGAAAGGGCCTCGTGATACGCCTATTTTTATAGGTTAATGTCATGATAATAATGGTTTCT
TAGACGTCAGGTGGCACTTTTCGGGGAAATGTGCGCGGAACCCCTATTTGTTTATTTTTCTAAATACATT
CAAATATGTATCCGCTCATGAGACAATAACCCTGATAAATGCTTCAATAATATTGAAAAAGGAAGAGTAT
GAGTATTCAACATTTCCGTGTCGCCCTTATTCCCTTTTTTGCGGCATTTTGCCTTCCTGTTTTTGCTCAC
CCAGAAACGCTGGTGAAAGTAAAAGATGCTGAAGATCAGTTGGGTGCACGAGTGGGTTACATCGAACTGG
ATCTCAACAGCGGTAAGATCCTTGAGAGTTTTCGCCCCGAAGAACGTTTTCCAATGATGAGCACTTTTAA
AGTTCTGCTATGTGGCGCGGTATTATCCCGTGTTGACGCCGGGCAAGAGCAACTCGGTCGCCGCATACAC
TATTCTCAGAATGACTTGGTTGAGTACTCACCAGTCACAGAAAAGCATCTTACGGATGGCATGACAGTAA
GAGAATTATGCAGTGCTGCCATAACCATGAGTGATAACACTGCGGCCAACTTACTTCTGACAACGATCGG
AGGACCGAAGGAGCTAACCGCTTTTTTGCACAACATGGGGGATCATGTAACTCGCCTTGATCGTTGGGAA
CCGGAGCTGAATGAAGCCATACCAAACGACGAGCGTGACACCACGATGCCTGCAGCAATGGCAACAACGT
TGCGCAAACTATTAACTGGCGAACTACTTACTCTAGCTTCCCGGCAACAATTAATAGACTGGATGGAGGC
GGATAAAGTTGCAGGACCACTTCTGCGCTCGGCCCTTCCGGCTGGCTGGTTTATTGCTGATAAATCTGGA
GCCGGTGAGCGTGGGTCTCGCGGTATCATTGCAGCACTGGGGCCAGATGGTAAGCCCTCCCGTATCGTAG
TTATCTACACGACGGGGAGTCAGGCAACTATGGATGAACGAAATAGACAGATCGCTGAGATAGGTGCCTC
ACTGATTAAGCATTGGTAACTGTCAGACCAAGTTTACTCATATATACTTTAGATTGATTTAAAACTTCAT
TTTTAATTTAAAAGGATCTAGGTGAAGATCCTTTTTGATAATCTCATGACCAAAATCCCTTAACGTGAGT
TTTCGTTCCACTGAGCGTCAGACCCCGTAGAAAAGATCAAAGGATCTTCTTGAGATCCTTTTTTTCTGCG
CGTAATCTGCTGCTTGCAAACAAAAAAACCACCGCTACCAGCGGTGGTTTGTTTGCCGGATCAAGAGCTA
CCAACTCTTTTTCCGAAGGTAACTGGCTTCAGCAGAGCGCAGATACCAAATACTGTCCTTCTAGTGTAGC
CGTAGTTAGGCCACCACTTCAAGAACTCTGTAGCACCGCCTACATACCTCGCTCTGCTAATCCTGTTACC
AGTGGCTGCTGCCAGTGGCGATAAGTCGTGTCTTACCGGGTTGGACTCAAGACGATAGTTACCGGATAAG
GCGCAGCGGTCGGGCTGAACGGGGGGTTCGTGCACACAGCCCAGCTTGGAGCGAACGACCTACACCGAAC
TGAGATACCTACAGCGTGAGCTATGAGAAAGCGCCACGCTTCCCGAAGGGAGAAAGGCGGACAGGTATCC
GGTAAGCGGCAGGGTCGGAACAGGAGAGCGCACGAGGGAGCTTCCAGGGGGAAACGCCTGGTATCTTTAT
AGTCCTGTCGGGTTTCGCCACCTCTGACTTGAGCGTCGATTTTTGTGATGCTCGTCAGGGGGGCGGAGCC
TATGGAAAAACGCCAGCAACGCGGCCTTTTTACGGTTCCTGGCCTTTTGCTGGCCTTTTGCTCACATGTT
CTTTCCTGCGTTATCCCCTGATTCTGTGGATAACCGTATTACCGCCTTTGAGTGAGCTGATACCGCTCGC
CGCAGCCGAACGACCGAGCGCAGCGAGTCAGTGAGCGAGGAAGCGGAAGAGCGCCTGATGCGGTATTTTC
TCCTTACGCATCTGTGCGGTATTTCACACCGCATATATGGTGCACTCTCAGTACAATCTGCTCTGATGCC
GCATAGTTAAGCCAGTATACACTCCGCTATCGCTACGTGACTGGGTCATGGCTGCGCCCCGACACCCGCC
AACACCCGCTGACGCGCCCTGACGGGCTTGTCTGCTCCCGGCATCCGCTTACAGACAAGCTGTGACCGTC
TCCGGGAGCTGCATGTGTCAGAGGTTTTCACCGTCATCACCGAAACGCGCGAGGCAGCTGCGGTAAAGCT
CATCAGCGTGGTCGTGAAGCGATTCACAGATGTCTGCCTGTTCATCCGCGTCCAGCTCGTTGAGTTTCTC
CAGAAGCGTTAATGTCTGGCTTCTGATAAAGCGGGCCATGTTAAGGGCGGTTTTTTCCTGTTTGGTCACT
GATGCCTCCGTGTAAGGGGGATTTCTGTTCATGGGGGTAATGATACCGATGAAACGAGAGAGGATGCTCA
CGATACGGGTTACTGATGATGAACATGCCCGGTTACTGGAACGTTGTGAGGGTAAACAACTGGCGGTATG
GATGCGGCGGGACCAGAGAAAAATCACTCAGGGTCAATGCCAGCGCTTCGTTAATACAGATGTAGGTGTT
CCACAGGGTAGCCAGCAGCATCCTGCGATGCAGATCCGGAACATAATGGTGCAGGGCGCTGACTTCCGCG
TTTCCAGACTTTACGAAACACGGAAACCGAAGACCATTCATGTTGTTGCTCAGGTCGCAGACGTTTTGCA
GCAGCAGTCGCTTCACGTTCGCTCGCGTATCGGTGATTCATTCTGCTAACCAGTAAGGCAACCCCGCCAG
CCTAGCCGGGTCCTCAACGACAGGAGCACGATCATGCGCACCCGTGGCCAGGACCCAACGCTGCCCGAGA
TGCGCCGCGTGCGGCTGCTGGAGATGGCGGACGCGATGGATATGTTCTGCCAAGGGTTGGTTTGCGCATT
CACAGTTCTCCGCAAGAATTGATTGGCTCCAATTCTTGGAGTGGTGAATCCGTTAGCGAGGTGCCGCCGG
CTTCCATTCAGGTCGAGGTGGCCCGGCTCCATGCACCGCGACGCAACGCGGGGAGGCAGACAAGGTATAG
GGCGGCGCCTACAATCCATGCCAACCCGTTCCATGTGCTCGCCGAGGCGGCATAAATCGCCGTGACGATC
AGCGGTCCAGTGATCGAAGTTAGGCTGGTAAGAGCCGCGAGCGATCCTTGAAGCTGTCCCTGATGGTCGT
CATCTACCTGCCTGGACAGCATGGCCTGCAACGCGGGCATCCCGATGCCGCCGGAAGCGAGAAGAATCAT
AATGGGGAAGGCCATCCAGCCTCGCGTCGCGAACGCCAGCAAGACGTAGCCCAGCGCGTCGGCCGCCATG
CCGGCGATAATGGCCTGCTTCTCGCCGAAACGTTTGGTGGCGGGACCAGTGACGAAGGCTTGAGCGAGGG
CGTGCAAGATTCCGAATACCGCAAGCGACAGGCCGATCATCGTCGCGCTCCAGCGAAAGCGGTCCTCGCC
GAAAATGACCCAGAGCGCTGCCGGCACCTGTCCTACGAGTTGCATGATAAAGAAGACAGTCATAAGTGCG
GCGACGATAGTCATGCCCCGCGCCCACCGGAAGGAGCTGACTGGGTTGAAGGCTCTCAAGGGCATCGGTC
GAGATCCCGGTGCCTAATGAGTGAGCTAACTTACATTAATTGCGTTGCGCTCACTGCCCGCTTTCCAGTC
GGGAAACCTGTCGTGCCAGCTGCATTAATGAATCGGCCAACGCGCGGGGAGAGGCGGTTTGCGTATTGGG
CGCCAGGGTGGTTTTTCTTTTCACCAGTGAGACGGGCAACAGCTGATTGCCCTTCACCGCCTGGCCCTGA
GAGAGTTGCAGCAAGCGGTCCACGCTGGTTTGCCCCAGCAGGCGAAAATCCTGTTTGATGGTGGTTAACG
GCGGGATATAACATGAGCTGTCTTCGGTATCGTCGTATCCCACTACCGAGATATCCGCACCAACGCGCAG
CCCGGACTCGGTAATGGCGCGCATTGCGCCCAGCGCCATCTGATCGTTGGCAACCAGCATCGCAGTGGGA
ACGATGCCCTCATTCAGCATTTGCATGGTTTGTTGAAAACCGGACATGGCACTCCAGTCGCCTTCCCGTT
CCGCTATCGGCTGAATTTGATTGCGAGTGAGATATTTATGCCAGCCAGCCAGACGCAGACGCGCCGAGAC
AGAACTTAATGGGCCCGCTAACAGCGCGATTTGCTGGTGACCCAATGCGACCAGATGCTCCACGCCCAGT
CGCGTACCGTCTTCATGGGAGAAAATAATACTGTTGATGGGTGTCTGGTCAGAGACATCAAGAAATAACG
CCGGAACATTAGTGCAGGCAGCTTCCACAGCAATGGCATCCTGGTCATCCAGCGGATAGTTAATGATCAG
CCCACTGACGCGTTGCGCGAGAAGATTGTGCACCGCCGCTTTACAGGCTTCGACGCCGCTTCGTTCTACC
ATCGACACCACCACGCTGGCACCCAGTTGATCGGCGCGAGATTTAATCGCCGCGACAATTTGCGACGGCG
CGTGCAGGGCCAGACTGGAGGTGGCAACGCCAATCAGCAACGACTGTTTGCCCGCCAGTTGTTGTGCCAC
GCGGTTGGGAATGTAATTCAGCTCCGCCATCGCCGCTTCCACTTTTTCCCGCGTTTTCGCAGAAACGTGG
CTGGCCTGGTTCACCACGCGGGAAACGGTCTGATAAGAGACACCGGCATACTCTGCGACATCGTATAACG
TTACTGGTTTCACATTCACCACCCTGAATTGACTCTCTTCCGGGCGCTATCATGCCATACCGCGAAAGGT
TTTGCGCCATTCGATGGTGTCCGGGATCTCGACGCTCTCCCTTATGCGACTCCTGCATTAGGAAGCAGCC
CAGTAGTAGGTTGAGGCCGTTGAGCACCGCCGCCGCAAGGAATGGTGCATGCAAGGAGATGGCGCCCAAC
AGTCCCCCGGCCACGGGGCCTGCCACCATACCCACGCCGAAACAAGCGCTCATGAGCCCGAAGTGGCGAG
CCCGATCTTCCCCATCGGTGATGTCGGCGATATAGGCGCCAGCAACCGCACCTGTGGCGCCGGTGATGCC
GGCCACGATGCGTCCGGCGTAGAGGATCGAGATCTCGATCCCGCGAAATTAATACGACTCACTATAGGGG
AATTGTGAGCGGATAACAATTCCCCACTAGTAATAATTTTGTTTAACTTTAAGAAGGAGATATACCATGG
CCCCTATACTAGGTTATTGGAAAATTAAGGGCCTTGTGCAACCCACTCGACTTCTTTTGGAATATCTTGA
AGAAAAATATGAAGAGCATTTGTATGAGCGCGATGAAGGTGATAAATGGCGAAACAAAAAGTTTGAATTG
GGTTTGGAGTTTCCCAATCTTCCTTATTATATTGATGGTGATGTTAAATTAACACAGTCTATGGCCATCA
TACGTTATATAGCTGACAAGCACAACATGTTGGGTGGTTGTCCAAAAGAGCGTGCAGAGATTTCAATGCT
TGAAGGAGCGGTTTTGGATATTAGATACGGTGTTTCGAGAATTGCATATAGTAAAGACTTTGAAACTCTC
AAAGTTGATTTTCTTAGCAAGCTACCTGAAATGCTGAAAATGTTCGAAGATCGTTTATGTCATAAAACAT
ATTTAAATGGTGATCATGTAACCCATCCTGACTTCATGTTGTATGACGCTCTTGATGTTGTTTTATACAT
GGACCCAATGTGCCTGGATGCGTTCCCAAAATTAGTTTGTTTTAAAAAACGTATTGAAGCTATCCCACAA
ATTGATAAGTACTTGAAATCCAGCAAGTATATAGCATGGCCTTTGCAGGGCTGGCAAGCCACGTTTGGTG
GTGGCGACCATCCGCCAAAATCGGATGGTACCGGCAGCGGCGAAAACCTTTACTTCCAGGGCCATATGCT
CGAGCTTAAGCAATTGGGATCCATGTCTCAGCCAAATGTGTTTGCTAATGATGATAGCATGGTATACGGG
GAACTGGCTAGCAAAATGGAGGCCTTCATGAACACGGCAATCGGAGTGCCGACACTCCAGATCCAGACTA
GCAAGATGCACATGCTACTCAACGCCCTGATAGCGACGCGTCGACTGCGTGACCAAGAGTCTGCCTTTAA
TCTGCTGACCCGCGCGGTCGAGGGTTTGACCGAAGGATTGGTCAATATGCATGAAAACATGGAGCAAATG
AAGATGTACCAAAACATCCATCTCCGTATCCTTGGCTTGCTGAACAACAGTTTCGGTGCTCCAAACACAG
AGCGAGCGGTAACAAAGTGTTTCTTCGATATCCGAGAGGAGGTGCGATATAACGTGGAGGCAGCTCGCGC
TTTGATTACGTCGCACTTTGTCAATCTGAATCAGTTTGACGGAATGCTACGCGACTGCATGGACAACGGA
AACAATTATGTGGCCATATCGTTCGGTATCGCACTGCTGGAGCGCCTCATCATGGACGATCGAGTGATTA
ATATTGTTTCGGACAACGAATTCATGGCAACTGTTGAGCTGCTAGGTAGGCTCACTCAGCATCGCCATCG
GTATCCAGAATGCATTGTGAATGCTATTGATACGCTCTGGAGCGGAAACTTTAACTCGAGCAGCGACTAC
AGCCCGTTCAACGGCAATGATCGTTACTTGTCGGGAGCCTCCCATTACATCCACTCCGGCATGCATCACG
TAAGGTCATGCGATACAGATGATCCGCCGGGCTTACAAGAGAAGACGGAGTTTCTGCTTAAGGATTGGGT
TGCACTGTACACGCAACAGAACCAGCAGTCAACGCGCGATGCACGCAACTTCAGTGCATTTGTTCAGAAG
ATGAACACATATGGTATCCTGAAAACGGACGACTTGATCACCCGTTTTTTCCGCCAGGCCACACACATTT
GCACGGATGTGGTGTACAGAATGTTCGCCGAGCCGAGTTTACCAATCAACCAGGCCAAAAACAAGATATT
CCAGTGGATCGATGCGTTCGTCCATCTGATTGCAATGCTCGTGCGACACTCAGGCGAAGCAGGTAATCCA
ACCACCAAGATCAACCTGTTAAACAAGGTGCTGGGCATTGTGCTGGGAACGCTGATTAAGGACCATGAGA
TGCGTGGCGTTAGCTTCCAGCAGGTTGGCTACCATCGCTTCTTCATGATGCTGTTCATGGAGCTGTGCAC
GGCCGATGTGATTCTCGAGTCCCTGATGCACAGTATTGTGTCGGCCTTCGCCTACACATATCACTTGTTG
AATCCCAGCGTGGCTCCGGGATTCTGCTTTGCTTGGTTGGAGCTCATTTCGCATCGCGTCTTCCTGGGCC
GCATCCTGGTCCAAATTCCCGGGCAAAAGGGCTGGCCACTTTACGCTCAATTGCTGCAGGACCTTTTTAA
ATATCTTGCGCCCTTCTTACGCAACACTGAGCTCGGCAAACCAGTCCAGCTTTTGTACAAGGGGACGCTA
CGTGTTCTGCTCGTTCTGCTTCACGACTTCCCGGAGTTCTTGTGCGACTATCATTTTGGGTTCTGTGACA
CCATCCCGCCCAATTGCGTCCAGATGCGTAACATCATCCTGTCGGCGTTTCCGCGCAACATGCGCTTGCC
CGATCCCTTCACGCCCAACCTAAAAGTGGACATGCTGTCGGACAGTAGTAATGCGCCTAAGGTGCTCAGT
AGCTACATTATGAACATCCAGCCCGCGAACTTTAAGAAGGATTTGGACTCGTACCTCAAGGCCCGGGCGC
CAGTTACTTTTCTATCGGAATTACGTGGTCACTTGCAGGTGACAAGCGAGCCAGGAACTCGTTACAACAT
GGCGCTGATGAATGCTCTGGTCATGTATGTGGGAACTCAGGCGATTGCTTTGATCAGAAACAAAAACTTT
GTGCCCAACACCTCGAACATAGCACACAGCGCCCACATGGATATCTTCCAGAATCTTGCTGTTGACTTGG
ATACGGAGGGTCGCTATCTGTTCTTGAATGCGATTGCGAACCAGTTGCGCTATCCCAACAGCCACACGCA
CTACTTCAGCTGTGCGGTGCTGCATCTGTTTGCCGAGGCCAACTCGGAGGCAATTCAGGAGCAGATCACT
CGCGTACTTCTGGAACGATTGATCGTGAACCGCCCGCATCCTTGGGGACTGTTGATCACTTTTATTGAGC
TGATCAAAAATCCCATCTACAAGTTCTGGGACCATGACTTTGTGCACTGTGCGCCAGAGATCACCAAGCT
CTTTGAATCGGTGGCCCGTTCCTGTCTGGCCAAGTCGAACGTCACCCAGCAGTTGAACATGCCCGTCGTC
GATGGCGAGGGCCAGGAGGTAGCCACCATCAACTGATCTAGAGCTAGCCCTAGGAGATCCGGCTGCTAAC
AAAGCCCGAAAGGAAGCTGAGTTGGCTGCTGCCACCGCTGAGCAATAACTAGCATAACCCCTTGGGGCCT
CTAAACGGGTCTTGAGGGGTTTTTTGCTGAAAGGAGGAACTATATCCGGATATCCCGCAAGAGGCCCGGC
AGTACCGGCATAACCAAGCCTATGCCTACAGCATCCAGGGTGACGGTGCCGAGGATGACGATGAGCGCAT
TGTTAGATTTCATACACGGTGCCTGACTGCGTTAGCAATTTAACTGTGATAAACTACCGCATTAAAGCTT
ATCGATGATAAGCTGTCAAACATGAGAA
